Addgene plasmid #11830: pET23b-Casp9 C287A-His
Depositing lab: Guy Salvesen. Depositing organization: Sanford Burnham Prebys Medical Discovery Institute. Publication: Caspase-9 can be activated without proteolytic processing. Stennicke HR, Deveraux QL, Humke EW, Reed JC, Dixit VM, Salvesen GS. J Biol Chem. 1999 Mar 26. 274(13):8359-62. 10.1074/jbc.274.13.8359 PubMed 10085063.
Backbone
  Vector backbone: pET-23 b
  Backbone size w/o insert (bp): 3666
  Vector type: Bacterial Expression
Growth in bacteria
  Bacterial resistance: Ampicillin, 100 μg/mL
  Growth temperature: 37°C
  Growth strain: DH5alpha
  Copy number: High Copy
Gene/Insert
  Gene/Insert name: Caspase 9 catalytic mutant (alt name: Caspase 9)
  Species: H. sapiens (human)
  Insert size (bp): 1384
  Mutation: C287A
  Entrez Gene: CASP9 (a.k.a. APAF-3, APAF3, ICE-LAP6, MCH6, PPP1R56)
  Tag / fusion protein: 6xHis (C terminal on insert)
  Cloning method: Restriction Enzyme; 5′ cloning site Don't Know (unknown if destroyed); 3′ cloning site Don't Know (unknown if destroyed)
  Sequencing primers: 5′ T7 terminal primer
Terms and licenses: Academic/Nonprofit Terms; Industry Terms: Not Available to Industry
How to cite: pET23b-Casp9 C287A-His was a gift from Guy Salvesen (Addgene plasmid # 11830 ; http://n2t.net/addgene:11830 ; RRID:Addgene_11830)
