[The description below was written by a language model from this plasmid's Addgene catalogue record.]
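Description:
pET23b-Casp9 C287A-His is a bacterial expression plasmid built on the pET-23b backbone (about 3.7 kb without insert) and carrying a roughly 1.4 kb insert encoding human caspase-9 (CASP9, also known as APAF-3, ICE-LAP6 or MCH6). It confers ampicillin resistance, is maintained at high copy number, and is propagated in a standard cloning strain such as DH5alpha. No feature table accompanies the record. As a general property of pET-series vectors, however, the insert is expected to sit under a T7 promoter, which fits the T7-based sequencing primer listed. Protein production would therefore require a host that supplies T7 RNA polymerase. The restriction sites used for cloning were not recorded.

The encoded protein carries a C287A substitution, which replaces the active-site cysteine of this cysteine protease with alanine and gives a catalytically inactive enzyme. A 6xHis tag is fused to the C terminus, allowing purification of the recombinant protein by immobilised metal affinity chromatography. Because the mutant cannot cleave substrates or process itself, it can be recovered from bacteria as an unprocessed zymogen form. It is useful as a negative control alongside wild-type caspase-9, as a substrate for other proteases, or for binding and structural studies in which proteolytic activity would be a complication. The associated publication examined whether caspase-9 can be activated without proteolytic processing, consistent with use of this construct in biochemical analyses of how this apoptotic initiator caspase is activated.
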