>Addgene plasmid #11830 | pET23b-Casp9 C287A-His | depositor partial sequence | sequence record 7084 | Author sequence
GTTTCCCTCTAGAAATAATTTTGTTTAACTTTAAGAAGGAGATATACCATGGACGAAGCGGATCGGCGGC
TCCTGCGGCGGTGCCGGCTGCGGCTGGTGGAAGAGCTGCAGGTGGACCAGCTCTGGGACGTCCTGCTGAG
CCGCGAGCTGTTCAGGCCCCATATGATCGAGGACATCCAGCGGGCAGGCTCTGGATCTCGGCGGGATCAG
GCCAGGCAGCTGATCATAGATCTGGAGACTCGAGGGAGTCAGGCTCTTCCTTTGTTCATCTCCTGCTTAG
AGGACACAGGCCAGGACATGCTGGCTTCGTTTCTGCGAACTAACAGGCAAGCAGCAAAGTTGTCGAAGCC
AACCCTAGAAAACCTTACCCCAGTGGTGCTCAGACCAGAGATTCGCAAACCAGAGGTTCTCAGACCGGAA
ACACCCAGACCAGTGGACATTGGTTCTGGAGGATTCGGTGATGTCGGTGCTCTTGAGAGTTTGAGGGGAA
ATGCAGATTTGGCTTACATCCTGAGCATGGAGCCCTGTGGCCACTGCCTCATTATCAACAATGTGAACTT
CTGCCGTGAGTCCGGGCTCCGCACCCGCACTGGCTCCAACATCGACTGTGAGAAGTTGCGGCGTCGCTTC
TCCTCGCTGCATTTCATGGTGGAGGTGAAGGGCGACCTGACTGCCAAGAAAATGGTGCTGGCTTTGCTGG
AGCTGGCGCGGCAGGACCACGGTGCTCTGGACTGCTGCGTGGTGGTCATTCTCTCTCACGGCTGTCAGGC
CAGCCACCTGCAGTTCCCAGGGGCTGTCTACGGCACAGATGGATGCCCTGTGTCGGTCGAGAAGATTGTG
AACATCTTCAATGGGACCAGCTGCCCCAGCCTGGGAGGGAAGCCCAAGCTCTTTTTCATCCAGGCCGCGG
GTGGGGAGCAGAAAGACCATGGGTTTGAGGTGGCCTCCACTTCCCCTGAAGACGAGTCCCCTGGCAGTAA
CCCCGAGCCAGATGCCACCCCGTTCCAGGAAGGTTTGAGGACCTTCGACCAGCTGGACGCCATATCTAGT
TTGCCCACACCCAGTGACATCTTTGTGTCCTACTCTACTTTCCCAGGTTTTGTTTCCTGGAGGGACCCCA
AGAGTGGCTCCTGGTACGTTGAGACCCTGGACGACATCTTTGAGCAGTGGGCTCACTCTGAAGACCTGCA
GTCCCTCCTGCTTAGGGTCGCTAATGCTGTTTCGGTGAAAGGGATTTATAAACAGATGCCTGGTTGCTTT
AATTTCCTCCGGAAAAAACTTTTCTTTAAAACATCACACCACCACCACCACCACTAATCTAGCGAGCACC
ACCACCACCACCACTGAGATCCGGCTGCTAACAAAGCCCGAAAGGAAGCTGAGT
