>Addgene plasmid #11830 | pET23b-Casp9 C287A-His | addgene partial sequence | sequence record 18511 | 11830 with T7 terminal
TCGGGCTTTGTTAGCAGCCGGATCTCAGTGGTGGTGGTGGTGGTGCTCGCTAGATTAGTGGTGGTGGTGG
TGGTGTGATGTTTTAAAGAAAAGTTTTTTCCGGAGGAAATTAAAGCAACCAGGCATCTGTTTATAAATCC
CTTTCACCGAAACAGCATTAGCGACCCTAAGCAGGAGGGACTGCAGGTCTTCAGAGTGAGCCCACTGCTC
AAAGATGTCGTCCAGGGTCTCAACGTACCAGGAGCCACTCTTGGGGTCCCTCCAGGAAACAAAACCTGGG
AAAGTAGAGTAGGACACAAAGATGTCACTGGGTGTGGGCAAACTAGATATGGCGTCCAGCTGGTCGAAGG
TCCTCAAACCTTCCTGGAACGGGGTGGCATCTGGCTCGGGGTTACTGCCAGGGGACTCGTCTTCAGGGGA
AGTGGAGGCCACCTCAAACCCATGGTCTTTCTGCTCCCCACCCGCGGCCTGGATGAAAAAGAGCTTGGGC
TTCCCTCCCAGGCTGGGGCAGCTGGTCCCATTGAAGATGTTCACAATCTTCTCGACCGACACAGGGCATC
CATCTGTGCCGTAGACAGCCCCTGGGAACTGCAGGTGGCTGGCCTGACAGCCGTGAG
